Addgene plasmid #103396: LSB-hsa-miR-301a-3p
Purpose: Used to sense miRNA activity using fluorescence based tools. hsa-miR-301a-3p target in 3' UTR of of mKate. miRNA activity can be measured by the repression of mKate2 relative to EBFP2 fluorescent proteins . Plasmid is inherently unstable; please see Depositor Comments
Depositing lab: Ron Weiss. Depositing organization: Massachusetts Institute of Technology. Publication: A mixed antagonistic/synergistic miRNA repression model enables accurate predictions of multi-input miRNA sensor activity. Gam JJ, Babb J, Weiss R. Nat Commun. 2018 Jun 22;9(1):2430. doi: 10.1038/s41467-018-04575-0. PubMed 29934631.
Backbone
  Vector backbone: Low Sensor Backbone (LSB)
  Vector type: Mammalian Expression, Synthetic Biology
Growth in bacteria
  Bacterial resistance: Ampicillin and Kanamycin, 100 & 50 μg/mL
  Growth temperature: 30°C
  Growth strain: NEB Stable
  Copy number: High Copy
Gene/Insert
  Gene/Insert name: hsa-miR-301a-3p target
  Species: H. sapiens (human)
  Entrez Gene: MIR301A (a.k.a. MIR301, MIRN301, MIRN301A, mir-301a)
  Promoter: EF-1a
  Cloning method: Gibson Cloning
Terms and licenses: Academic/Nonprofit Terms; Industry Terms: Not Available to Industry
Depositor comments: Please note that this plasmid is inherently unstable due to a repeating poly A element. We recommend performing a diagnostic digest on multiple colonies upon receipt. The depositors would like to note the presence of several discrepancies between the depositor sequence and physical plasmid sequence. In particular, the sequences upstream and downstream of the puromycin coding region have 10 bp insertions which do not affect the ability to perform puromycin selection. The sequences for those regions within the physical plasmids are as follows: Upstream of Puro: GAATTCGACCGCCTGTCTCAAGGTGCCACC; Downstream of Puro: GCTTTGAGACTACGCGTGAATTCACTCCTC.
How to cite: LSB-hsa-miR-301a-3p was a gift from Ron Weiss (Addgene plasmid # 103396 ; http://n2t.net/addgene:103396 ; RRID:Addgene_103396)
