[The description below was written by a language model from this plasmid's Addgene catalogue record and pLannotate feature annotations shown in this document.]
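Description:
LSB-hsa-miR-301a-3p is a mammalian expression plasmid of about 11 kb, built on the Low Sensor Backbone (LSB) and designed as a two-colour fluorescent reporter of microRNA activity. It replicates in E. coli from a high-copy ColE1/pUC-type origin and carries both an ampicillin resistance gene (β-lactamase with its bla promoter) and a kanamycin resistance gene (aph(3')-Ia), matching the dual antibiotic selection listed in the record.

The payload consists of two parallel transcription units, each driven by the human EF-1α core promoter with its intron A and terminated by a rabbit β-globin polyadenylation signal. One unit encodes the red fluorescent protein mKate2 and, according to the catalogue entry, carries a target site for human miR-301a-3p in its 3' UTR. The site itself is not annotated in the feature table, though there is an unannotated gap between the mKate2 cassette and its β-globin sequences. The other unit encodes the blue fluorescent protein EBFP2 without a target site, serving as an internal normaliser. In cells where miR-301a-3p is active, mKate2 output is repressed relative to EBFP2, so the red-to-blue ratio reads out miRNA activity independently of transfection dose. Gateway attB4, attB1 and attB2 scars flank the promoters and coding sequences, reflecting modular assembly of the units.

A puromycin N-acetyltransferase gene with a third β-globin poly(A) signal is also present for selection in mammalian cells, although no dedicated promoter for it is annotated. The depositor notes that the repeated poly(A) elements make the plasmid inherently unstable, and that the physical plasmid differs slightly from the deposited sequence, with short insertions flanking the puromycin coding region that do not impair selection.
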