Features (pLannotate 1.2.2; 28 found; start..end, strand, type, name):
     87..675     -  rep_origin     ori: high-copy-number ColE1/pMB1/pBR322/pUC origin of replication
    846..1706    -  CDS            AmpR: β-lactamase; bla; confers resistance to ampicillin, carbenicillin, and related antibiotics
   1707..1778    -  promoter       AmpR promoter: bla
   1857..2456    +  CDS            PuroR: puromycin N-acetyltransferase; pac from Streptomyces alboniger; confers resistance to puromycin
   2461..2541    +  CDS            HBB (fragment): HBB_PONPY - Experimental evidence at transcript level: Swiss-Prot protein existence level 2. Involved in oxygen transport from the lung to the various peripheral tissues. From Pongo pygmaeus (Bornean orangutan).
   2612..2667    +  polyA_signal   β-globin poly(A) signal: rabbit β-globin polyadenylation signal (Gil and Proudfoot, 1987)
   3646..3666    +  protein_bind   attB4: mutant version of attB; core recombination site for the Gateway® BP reaction BP Clonase™
   3734..3945    +  promoter       EF-1α core promoter: core promoter for human elongation factor EF-1α
   3946..4884    +  intron         EF-1α intron A: intron upstream of the start codon of human EF-1α
   4911..4931    +  protein_bind   attB1: mutant version of attB; core recombination site for the Gateway® BP reaction BP Clonase™
   4951..5646    +  CDS            mKate2: mKate2 is a basic (constitutively fluorescent) red fluorescent protein published in 2009, derived from Entacmaea quadricolor. It is reported to be a rapidly-maturing monomer with moderate acid sensitivity.
   5666..5690    -  protein_bind   attB2: mutant version of attB; recombination site for the Gateway® BP reaction BP Clonase™
   5838..5912    +  CDS            HBB (fragment): HBB_PONPY - Experimental evidence at transcript level: Swiss-Prot protein existence level 2. Involved in oxygen transport from the lung to the various peripheral tissues. From Pongo pygmaeus (Bornean orangutan).
   5983..6038    +  polyA_signal   β-globin poly(A) signal: rabbit β-globin polyadenylation signal (Gil and Proudfoot, 1987)
   6422..6447    +  misc_feature   SA: splice acceptor site
   7119..7139    +  protein_bind   attB4: mutant version of attB; core recombination site for the Gateway® BP reaction BP Clonase™
   7207..7418    +  promoter       EF-1α core promoter: core promoter for human elongation factor EF-1α
   7419..8357    +  intron         EF-1α intron A: intron upstream of the start codon of human EF-1α
   8384..8404    +  protein_bind   attB1: mutant version of attB; core recombination site for the Gateway® BP reaction BP Clonase™
   8415..9131    +  CDS            EBFP2: EBFP2 is a basic (constitutively fluorescent) blue fluorescent protein published in 2007, derived from Aequorea victoria. It is reported to be a rapidly-maturing monomer with moderate acid sensitivity.
   9139..9163    -  protein_bind   attB2: mutant version of attB; recombination site for the Gateway® BP reaction BP Clonase™
   9167..9247    +  CDS            HBB (fragment): HBB_PONPY - Experimental evidence at transcript level: Swiss-Prot protein existence level 2. Involved in oxygen transport from the lung to the various peripheral tissues. From Pongo pygmaeus (Bornean orangutan).
   9318..9373    +  polyA_signal   β-globin poly(A) signal: rabbit β-globin polyadenylation signal (Gil and Proudfoot, 1987)
   9756..9778    -  protein_bind   lac operator (fragment): The lac repressor binds to the lac operator to inhibit transcription in E. coli. This inhibition can be relieved by adding lactose or isopropyl-β-D-thiogalactopyranoside (IPTG). lac repressor encoded by lacI
   9782..9812    -  promoter       lac promoter: promoter for the E. coli lac operon
   9827..9848    -  protein_bind   CAP binding site: CAP binding activates transcription in the presence of cAMP. E. coli catabolite activator protein
   9861..9900    -  CDS            lacI (fragment): lac repressor; lacI; The lac repressor binds to the lac operator to inhibit transcription in E. coli. This inhibition can be relieved by adding lactose or isopropyl-β-D-thiogalactopyranoside (IPTG).
  10073..10882   +  CDS            KanR: aminoglycoside phosphotransferase; aph(3')-Ia; confers resistance to kanamycin in bacteria or G418 (Geneticin®) in eukaryotes
>Addgene plasmid #103396 | LSB-hsa-miR-301a-3p | depositor full sequence | sequence record 195841 | Full Sequence
AATTGAGGGGATAACGCAGGAAAGAACATGTGAGCAAAAGGCCAGCAAAAGGCCAGGAACCGTAAAAAGG
CCGCGTTGCTGGCGTTTTTCCATAGGCTCCGCCCCCCTGACGAGCATCACAAAAATCGACGCTCAAGTCA
GAGGTGGCGAAACCCGACAGGACTATAAAGATACCAGGCGTTTCCCCCTGGAAGCTCCCTCGTGCGCTCT
CCTGTTCCGACCCTGCCGCTTACCGGATACCTGTCCGCCTTTCTCCCTTCGGGAAGCGTGGCGCTTTCTC
ATAGCTCACGCTGTAGGTATCTCAGTTCGGTGTAGGTCGTTCGCTCCAAGCTGGGCTGTGTGCACGAACC
CCCCGTTCAGCCCGACCGCTGCGCCTTATCCGGTAACTATCGTCTTGAGTCCAACCCGGTAAGACACGAC
TTATCGCCACTGGCAGCAGCCACTGGTAACAGGATTAGCAGAGCGAGGTATGTAGGCGGTGCTACAGAGT
TCTTGAAGTGGTGGCCTAACTACGGCTACACTAGAAGAACAGTATTTGGTATCTGCGCTCTGCTGAAGCC
AGTTACCTTCGGAAAAAGAGTTGGTAGCTCTTGATCCGGCAAACAAACCACCGCTGGTAGCGGTGGTTTT
TTTGTTTGCAAGCAGCAGATTACGCGCAGAAAAAAAGGATCTCAAGAAGATCCTTTGATCTTTTCTACGG
GGTCTGACGCTCAGTGGAACGAAAACTCACGTTAAGGGATTTTGGTCATGAGATTATCAAAAAGGATCTT
CACCTAGATCCTTTTAAATTAAAAATGAAGTTTTAAATCAATCTAAAGTATATATGAGTAAACTTGGTCT
GACAGTTACCAATGCTTAATCAGTGAGGCACCTATCTCAGCGATCTGTCTATTTCGTTCATCCATAGTTG
CCTGACTCCCCGTCGTGTAGATAACTACGATACGGGAGGGCTTACCATCTGGCCCCAGTGCTGCAATGAT
ACCGCGAGAACCACGCTCACCGGCTCCAGATTTATCAGCAATAAACCAGCCAGCCGGAAGGGCCGAGCGC
AGAAGTGGTCCTGCAACTTTATCCGCCTCCATCCAGTCTATTAATTGTTGCCGGGAAGCTAGAGTAAGTA
GTTCGCCAGTTAATAGTTTGCGCAACGTTGTTGCCATTGCTACAGGCATCGTGGTGTCACGCTCGTCGTT
TGGTATGGCTTCATTCAGCTCCGGTTCCCAACGATCAAGGCGAGTTACATGATCCCCCATGTTGTGCAAA
AAAGCGGTTAGCTCCTTCGGTCCTCCGATCGTTGTCAGAAGTAAGTTGGCCGCAGTGTTATCACTCATGG
TTATGGCAGCACTGCATAATTCTCTTACTGTCATGCCATCCGTAAGATGCTTTTCTGTGACTGGTGAGTA
CTCAACCAAGTCATTCTGAGAATAGTGTATGCGGCGACCGAGTTGCTCTTGCCCGGCGTCAATACGGGAT
AATACCGCGCCACATAGCAGAACTTTAAAAGTGCTCATCATTGGAAAACGTTCTTCGGGGCGAAAACTCT
CAAGGATCTTACCGCTGTTGAGATCCAGTTCGATGTAACCCACTCGTGCACCCAACTGATCTTCAGCATC
TTTTACTTTCACCAGCGTTTCTGGGTGAGCAAAAACAGGAAGGCAAAATGCCGCAAAAAAGGGAATAAGG
GCGACACGGAAATGTTGAATACTCATACTCTTCCTTTTTCAATATTATTGAAGCATTTATCAGGGTTATT
GTCTCATGAGCGGATACATATTTGAATGTAGCTCCGAATTTCTCGAGGGCTTGTCGACGACGGCGGTCTC
CGTCGTCAGGATCATGAATTCGACCCGCCTGCCACCATGACCGAGTACAAGCCCACGGTGCGCCTCGCCA
CCCGCGACGACGTCCCCCGGGCCGTACGCACCCTCGCCGCCGCGTTCGCCGACTACCCCGCCACGCGCCA
CACCGTCGACCCGGACCGCCACATCGAGCGGGTCACCGAGCTGCAAGAACTCTTCCTCACGCGCGTCGGG
CTCGACATCGGCAAGGTGTGGGTCGCGGACGACGGCGCCGCGGTGGCGGTCTGGACCACGCCGGAGAGCG
TCGAAGCGGGGGCGGTGTTCGCCGAGATCGGCCCGCGCATGGCCGAGTTGAGCGGTTCCCGGCTGGCCGC
GCAGCAACAGATGGAAGGCCTCCTGGCGCCGCACCGGCCCAAGGAGCCCGCGTGGTTCCTGGCCACCGTC
GGCGTCTCGCCCGACCACCAGGGCAAGGGTCTGGGCAGCGCCGTCGTGCTCCCCGGAGTGGAGGCGGCCG
AGCGCGCCGGGGTGCCCGCCTTCCTGGAGACATCCGCGCCCCGCAACCTCCCCTTCTACGAGCGGCTCGG
CTTCACCGTCACCGCCGACGTCGAGGTGCCCGAAGGACCGCGCACCTGGTGCATGACCCGCAAGCCCGGT
GCCTGATACGCGTGAATTCACTCCTCAGGTGCAGGCTGCCTATCAGAAGGTGGTGGCTGGTGTGGCCAAT
GCCCTGGCTCACAAATACCACTGAGATCTTTTTCCCTCTGCCAAAAATTATGGGGACATCATGAAGCCCC
TTGAGCATCTGACTTCTGGCTAATAAAGGAAATTTATTTTCATTGCAATAGTGTGTTGGAATTTTTTGTG
TCTCTCACTCGGAAGGACATATGGGAGGGCAAATCATTTAAAACATCAGAATGAGTATTTGGTTTAGAGT
TTGGCAACATATGCCCATATGCTGGCTGCCATGAACAAAGGTTGGCTATAAAGAGGTCATCAGTATATGA
AACAGCCCCCTGCTGTCCATTCCTTATTCCATAGAAAAGCCTTGACTTGAGGTTAGATTTTTTTTATATT
TTGTTTTGTGTTATTTTTTTCTTTAACATCCCTAAAATTTTCCTTACATGTTTTACTAGCCAGATTTTTC
CTCCTCTCCTGACTACTCCCAGTCATAGCTGTCCCTCTTCTCTTATGGAGATCCCTCGACCTGCAGCCCA
AGCTTGAATTCTCTAGAATTACCCTGTTATCCCTATGCTTGGTTTACCGAGCTCTTATTGGTTTTCAAAC
TTCATTGACTGTGCCCAACGCGCCTGGGAGCTCACGGGGACAGCCCCCCCCCAAAGCCCCCAGGGATGTA
ATTACGTCCCTCCCCCGCTAGGGGGCAGCAGCGAGCCGCCCGGGGCTCCGCTCCGGTCCGGCGCTCCCCC
CGCATCCCCGAGCCGGCAGCGTGCGGGGACAGCCCGGGCACGGGGAAGGTGGCACGGGATCGCTTTCCTC
TGAACGCTTCTCGCTGCTCTTTGAGCCTGCAGACACCTGGGGGGATACGGGGAAAAAGCTAGGCTGAAAG
ACCGGTTCTTAGAATGACACGCGCCTGGGAGCTCACGGGGACAGCCCCCCCCCAAAGCCCCCAGGGATGT
AATTACGTCCCTCCCCCGCTAGGGGGCAGCAGCGAGCCGCCCGGGGCTCCGCTCCGGTCCGGCGCTCCCC
CCGCATCCCCGAGCCGGCAGCGTGCGGGGACAGCCCGGGCACGGGGAAGGTGGCACGGGATCGCTTTCCT
CTGAACGCTTCTCGCTGCTCTTTGAGCCTGCAGACACCTGGGGGGATACGGGGAAAAAGCTAACTTCTGA
GACGACAACTTTGTATAGAAAAGTTGGCTCCGAATTCGCCCTTGACAGCAGAGATCCAGTTTGGTTAATT
AATTGGCTCCGGTGCCCGTCAGTGGGCAGAGCGCACATCGCCCACAGTCCCCGAGAAGTTGTGGGGAGGG
GTCGGCAATTGAACCGGTGCCTAGAGAAGGTGGCGCGGGGTAAACTGGGAAAGTGATGTCGTGTACTGGC
TCCGCCTTTTTCCCGAGGGTGGGGGAGAACCGTATATAAGTGCAGTAGTCGCCGTGAACGTTCTTTTTCG
CAACGGGTTTGCCGCCAGAACACAGGTAAGTGCCGTGTGTGGTTCCCGCGGGCCTGGCCTCTTTACGGGT
TATGGCCCTTGCGTGCCTTGAATTACTTCCACCTGGCTGCAGTACGTGATTCTTGATCCCGAGCTTCGGG
TTGGAAGTGGGTGGGAGAGTTCGAGGCCTTGCGCTTAAGGAGCCCCTTCGCCTCGTGCTTGAGTTGAGGC
CTGGCCTGGGCGCTGGGGCCGCCGCGTGCGAATCTGGTGGCACCTTCGCGCCTGTCTCGCTGCTTTCGAT
AAGTCTCTAGCCATTTAAAATTTTTGATGACCTGCTGCGACGCTTTTTTTCTGGCAAGATAGTCTTGTAA
ATGCGGGCCAAGATCTGCACACTGGTATTTCGGTTTTTGGGGCCGCGGGCGGCGACGGGGCCCGTGCGTC
CCAGCGCACATGTTCGGCGAGGCGGGGCCTGCGAGCGCGGCCACCGAGAATCGGACGGGGGTAGTCTCAA
GCTGGCCGGCCTGCTCTGGTGCCTGGCCTCGCGCCGCCGTGTATCGCCCCGCCCTGGGCGGCAAGGCTGG
CCCGGTCGGCACCAGTTGCGTGAGCGGAAAGATGGCCGCTTCCCGGCCCTGCTGCAGGGAGCTCAAAATG
GAGGACGCGGCGCTCGGGAGAGCGGGCGGGTGAGTCACCCACACAAAGGAAAAGGGCCTTTCCGTCCTCA
GCCGTCGCTTCATGTGACTCCACGGAGTACCGGGCGCCGTCCAGGCACCTCGATTAGTTCTCGAGCTTTT
GGAGTACGTCGTCTTTAGGTTGGGGGGAGGGGTTTTATGCGATGGAGTTTCCCCACACTGAGTGGGTGGA
GACTGAAGTTAGGCCAGCTTGGCACTTGATGTAATTCTCCTTGGAATTTGCCCTTTTTGAGTTTGGATCT
TGGTTCATTCTCAAGCCTCAGACAGTGGTTCAAAGTTTTTTTCTTCCATTTCAGGTGTCGTGAGAAGGGC
GAATTCGACCCAAGTTTGTACAAAAAAGCAGGCTGGATCCAGGTGCCACCATGGTGAGCGAGCTGATTAA
GGAGAACATGCACATGAAGCTGTACATGGAGGGCACCGTGAACAACCACCACTTCAAGTGCACATCCGAG
GGCGAAGGCAAGCCCTACGAGGGCACCCAGACCATGAGAATCAAGGCGGTCGAGGGCGGCCCTCTCCCCT
TCGCCTTCGACATCCTGGCTACCAGCTTCATGTACGGCAGCAAAACCTTCATCAACCACACCCAGGGCAT
CCCCGACTTCTTTAAGCAGTCCTTCCCCGAGGGCTTCACATGGGAGAGAGTCACCACATACGAAGATGGG
GGCGTGCTGACCGCTACCCAGGACACCAGCCTCCAGGACGGCTGCCTCATCTACAACGTCAAGATCAGAG
GGGTGAACTTCCCATCCAACGGCCCTGTGATGCAGAAGAAAACACTCGGCTGGGAGGCCTCCACCGAGAC
ACTGTACCCCGCTGACGGCGGCCTGGAAGGCAGAGCCGACATGGCCCTGAAGCTCGTGGGCGGGGGCCAC
CTGATCTGCAACCTTAAGACCACATACAGATCCAAGAAACCCGCTAAGAACCTCAAGATGCCCGGCGTCT
ACTATGTGGACAGGAGACTGGAAAGAATCAAGGAGGCCGACAAAGAGACATACGTCGAGCAGCACGAGGT
GGCTGTGGCCAGATACTGCGACCTCCCTAGCAAACTGGGGCACAAACTTAATTGAGAATTCTACCACCCA
GCTTTCTTGTACAAAGTGGTACGTCTCAAGACCAGAGGTCTCTGCTTCGATTCATGCTTTGACAATACTA
TTGCACTGGCTTTGACAATACTATTGCACTGGCTTTGACAATACTATTGCACTGGCTTTGACAATACTAT
TGCACTGCAACCAGAAGAGACCTGTGCTTCACTCCTCAGGTGCAGGCTGCCTATCAGAAGGTGGTGGCTG
GTGTGGCCAATGCCCTGGCTCACAAATACCACTGAGATCTTTTTCCCTCTGCCAAAAATTATGGGGACAT
CATGAAGCCCCTTGAGCATCTGACTTCTGGCTAATAAAGGAAATTTATTTTCATTGCAATAGTGTGTTGG
AATTTTTTGTGTCTCTCACTCGGAAGGACATATGGGAGGGCAAATCATTTAAAACATCAGAATGAGTATT
TGGTTTAGAGTTTGGCAACATATGCCCATATGCTGGCTGCCATGAACAAAGGTTGGCTATAAAGAGGTCA
TCAGTATATGAAACAGCCCCCTGCTGTCCATTCCTTATTCCATAGAAAAGCCTTGACTTGAGGTTAGATT
TTTTTTATATTTTGTTTTGTGTTATTTTTTTCTTTAACATCCCTAAAATTTTCCTTACATGTTTTACTAG
CCAGATTTTTCCTCCTCTCCTGACTACTCCCAGTCATAGCTGTCCCTCTTCTCTTATGGAGATCCCGAGC
GGTGCGTTTTTATGCTTGTAGTATTGTATAATGTTTTTAAGATCCAAGCTTCTGACCTCTTCTCTTCCTC
CCACAGGGCCTCGAGACAATTGCATCGATGGTACCAGTGAAAGTCTGCAATGAATTCGAGTTGGCGCGCC
TGTCATTCTAAATCTCTCTTTCAGCCTAAAGCTTTTTCCCCGTATCCCCCCAGGTGTCTGCAGGCTCAAA
GAGCAGCGAGAAGCGTTCAGAGGAAAGCGATCCCGTGCCACCTTCCCCGTGCCCGGGCTGTCCCCGCACG
CTGCCGGCTCGGGGATGCGGGGGGAGCGCCGGACCGGAGCGGAGCCCCGGGCGGCTCGCTGCTGCCCCCT
AGCGGGGGAGGGACGTAATTACATCCCTGGGGGCTTTGGGAGGGGGCTGTCCCCGTGAGCTCCCAGGCGC
GCCTGTCATTCTAAATCTCTCTTTCAGCCTAAAGCTTTTTCCCCGTATCCCCCCAGGTGTCTGCAGGCTC
AAAGAGCAGCGAGAAGCGTTCAGAGGAAAGCGATCCCGTGCCACCTTCCCCGTGCCCGGGCTGTCCCCGC
ACGCTGCCGGCTCGGGGATGCGGGGGGAGCGCCGGACCGGAGCGGAGCCCCGGGCGGCTCGCTGCTGCCC
CCTAGCGGGGGAGGGACGTAATTACATCCCTGGGGGCTTTGGGGGGGGGCTGTCCCCGTGAGCTCCCAGG
CGCGCCAACTCGGTACCGTATCGATGTCGACGTTAACGCTAGTGATATCAACTTTGTATAGAAAAGTTGG
CTCCGAATTCGCCCTTGACAGCAGAGATCCAGTTTGGTTAATTAATTGGCTCCGGTGCCCGTCAGTGGGC
AGAGCGCACATCGCCCACAGTCCCCGAGAAGTTGTGGGGAGGGGTCGGCAATTGAACCGGTGCCTAGAGA
AGGTGGCGCGGGGTAAACTGGGAAAGTGATGTCGTGTACTGGCTCCGCCTTTTTCCCGAGGGTGGGGGAG
AACCGTATATAAGTGCAGTAGTCGCCGTGAACGTTCTTTTTCGCAACGGGTTTGCCGCCAGAACACAGGT
AAGTGCCGTGTGTGGTTCCCGCGGGCCTGGCCTCTTTACGGGTTATGGCCCTTGCGTGCCTTGAATTACT
TCCACCTGGCTGCAGTACGTGATTCTTGATCCCGAGCTTCGGGTTGGAAGTGGGTGGGAGAGTTCGAGGC
CTTGCGCTTAAGGAGCCCCTTCGCCTCGTGCTTGAGTTGAGGCCTGGCCTGGGCGCTGGGGCCGCCGCGT
GCGAATCTGGTGGCACCTTCGCGCCTGTCTCGCTGCTTTCGATAAGTCTCTAGCCATTTAAAATTTTTGA
TGACCTGCTGCGACGCTTTTTTTCTGGCAAGATAGTCTTGTAAATGCGGGCCAAGATCTGCACACTGGTA
TTTCGGTTTTTGGGGCCGCGGGCGGCGACGGGGCCCGTGCGTCCCAGCGCACATGTTCGGCGAGGCGGGG
CCTGCGAGCGCGGCCACCGAGAATCGGACGGGGGTAGTCTCAAGCTGGCCGGCCTGCTCTGGTGCCTGGC
CTCGCGCCGCCGTGTATCGCCCCGCCCTGGGCGGCAAGGCTGGCCCGGTCGGCACCAGTTGCGTGAGCGG
AAAGATGGCCGCTTCCCGGCCCTGCTGCAGGGAGCTCAAAATGGAGGACGCGGCGCTCGGGAGAGCGGGC
GGGTGAGTCACCCACACAAAGGAAAAGGGCCTTTCCGTCCTCAGCCGTCGCTTCATGTGACTCCACGGAG
TACCGGGCGCCGTCCAGGCACCTCGATTAGTTCTCGAGCTTTTGGAGTACGTCGTCTTTAGGTTGGGGGG
AGGGGTTTTATGCGATGGAGTTTCCCCACACTGAGTGGGTGGAGACTGAAGTTAGGCCAGCTTGGCACTT
GATGTAATTCTCCTTGGAATTTGCCCTTTTTGAGTTTGGATCTTGGTTCATTCTCAAGCCTCAGACAGTG
GTTCAAAGTTTTTTTCTTCCATTTCAGGTGTCGTGAGAAGGGCGAATTCGACCCAAGTTTGTACAAAAAA
GCAGGCTCGCCACCATGGTGAGCAAGGGCGAGGAGCTGTTCACCGGGGTGGTGCCCATCCTGGTCGAGCT
GGACGGCGACGTAAACGGCCACAAGTTCAGCGTGAGGGGCGAGGGCGAGGGCGATGCCACCAACGGCAAG
CTGACCCTGAAGTTCATCTGCACCACCGGCAAGCTGCCCGTGCCCTGGCCCACCCTCGTGACCACCCTGA
GCCACGGCGTGCAGTGCTTCGCCCGCTACCCCGACCACATGAAGCAGCACGACTTCTTCAAGTCCGCCAT
GCCCGAAGGCTACGTCCAGGAGCGCACCATCTTCTTCAAGGACGACGGCACCTACAAGACCCGCGCCGAG
GTGAAGTTCGAGGGCGACACCCTAGTGAACCGCATCGAGCTGAAGGGCGTCGACTTCAAGGAGGACGGCA
ACATCCTGGGGCACAAGCTGGAGTACAACTTCAACAGCCACAACATCTATATCATGGCCGTCAAGCAGAA
GAACGGCATCAAGGTGAACTTCAAGATCCGCCACAACGTGGAGGACGGCAGCGTGCAGCTCGCCGACCAC
TACCAGCAGAACACCCCCATCGGCGACGGCCCCGTGCTGCTGCCCGACAGCCACTACCTGAGCACCCAGT
CCGTGCTGAGCAAAGACCCCAACGAGAAGCGCGATCACATGGTCCTGCTGGAGTTCCGCACCGCCGCCGG
GATCACTCTCGGCATGGACGAGCTGTACAAGTAATACCACCCAGCTTTCTTGTACAAAGTGGTACGCGTG
AATTCACTCCTCAGGTGCAGGCTGCCTATCAGAAGGTGGTGGCTGGTGTGGCCAATGCCCTGGCTCACAA
ATACCACTGAGATCTTTTTCCCTCTGCCAAAAATTATGGGGACATCATGAAGCCCCTTGAGCATCTGACT
TCTGGCTAATAAAGGAAATTTATTTTCATTGCAATAGTGTGTTGGAATTTTTTGTGTCTCTCACTCGGAA
GGACATATGGGAGGGCAAATCATTTAAAACATCAGAATGAGTATTTGGTTTAGAGTTTGGCAACATATGC
CCATATGCTGGCTGCCATGAACAAAGGTTGGCTATAAAGAGGTCATCAGTATATGAAACAGCCCCCTGCT
GTCCATTCCTTATTCCATAGAAAAGCCTTGACTTGAGGTTAGATTTTTTTTATATTTTGTTTTGTGTTAT
TTTTTTCTTTAACATCCCTAAAATTTTCCTTACATGTTTTACTAGCCAGATTTTTCCTCCTCTCCTGACT
ACTCCCAGTCATAGCTGTCCCTCTTCTCTTATGGAGATCCCTCGACCTGCAGCCCAAGCTTGGCGTAATC
ATGGTCATAGCTGTTTCCTGTGTGAAATTGTTATCCGCTCACAATTCCACACAACATACGAGCCGGAAGC
ATAAAGTGTAAAGCCTGGGGTGCCTAATGAGTGAGCTAACTCACATTAATTGCGTTGCGCTCACTGCCCG
CTTTCCAGTCGGGAAACCTGTCGTGCCAGCGGATCGACAGTACTAAGCTTGGTCTAATACCCAATCTCTC
GTCTTATCCAGATGTTTTATACGCCTCTGGCCCGTGTCTCAAAATCTCTGATGTTACATTGCACAAGATA
AAATAATATCATCATGAACAATAAAACTGTCTGCTTACATAAACAGTAATACAAGGGGTGTTATGAGCCA
TATTCAACGGGAAACGTCGAGGCCGCGATTAAATTCCAACATGGATGCTGATTTATATGGGTATAAATGG
GCTCGCGATAATGTCGGGCAATCAGGTGCGACAATCTATCGCTTGTATGGGAAGCCCGATGCGCCAGAGT
TGTTTCTGAAACATGGCAAAGGTAGCGTTGCCAATGATGTTACAGATGAGATGGTCAGACTAAACTGGCT
GACGGAATTTATGCCTCTTCCGACCATCAAGCATTTTATCCGTACTCCTGATGATGCATGGTTACTCACC
ACTGCGATCCCCGGAAAAACAGCATTCCAGGTATTAGAAGAATATCCTGATTCAGGTGAAAATATTGTTG
ATGCGCTGGCAGTGTTCCTGCGCCGGTTGCATTCGATTCCTGTTTGTAATTGTCCTTTTAACAGCGATCG
CGTATTTCGTCTCGCTCAGGCGCAATCACGAATGAATAACGGTTTGGTTGATGCGAGTGATTTTGATGAC
GAGCGTAATGGCTGGCCTGTTGAACAAGTCTGGAAAGAAATGCATAAACTTTTGCCATTCTCACCGGATT
CAGTCGTCACTCATGGTGATTTCTCACTTGATAACCTTATTTTTGACGAGGGGAAATTAATAGGTTGTAT
TGATGTTGGACGAGTCGGAATCGCAGACCGATACCAGGATCTTGCCATCCTATGGAACTGCCTCGGTGAG
TTTTCTCCTTCATTACAGAAACGGCTTTTTCAAAAATATGGTATTGATAATCCTGATATGAATAAATTGC
AGTTTCATTTGATGCTCGATGAGTTTTTCTAATCAGAATTGGTTAATTGGTTGTAACACTGGCAGAGCAT
TACGCTGACTTGACGGGACGGCGCAAGCTCATGACCAAAATCCCTTAACGTGAGTTACGCGTCGTTCCAC
TGAGCGTCAGAGGTATCACTAGTATTACAGAGGTAAGTTATAACAGTCGCCTAACCC
