>Addgene plasmid #103396 | LSB-hsa-miR-301a-3p | depositor partial sequence | sequence record 195842 | hsa-miR-301a-3p target
GCTTTGACAATACTATTGCACTG
