>Addgene plasmid #103396 | LSB-hsa-miR-301a-3p | addgene partial sequence | sequence record 210803 | mKate2-F 5'-ACCCGCTAAGAACCTCAAGA-3'
GAGGCCGACAAAGAGACATACGTCGAGCAGCACGAGGTGGCTGTGGCCAGATACTGCGACCTCCCTAGCA
AACTGGGGCACAAACTTAATTGAGAATTCTACCACCCAGCTTTCTTGTACAAAGTGGTACGTCTCAAGAC
CAGAGGTCTCTGCTTCGATTCATGCTTTGACAATACTATTGCACTGGCTTTGACAATACTATTGCACTGG
CTTTGACAATACTATTGCACTGGCTTTGACAATACTATTGCACTGCAACCAGAAGAGACCTGTGCTTCAC
TCCTCAGGTGCAGGCTGCCTATCAGAAGGTGGTGGCTGGTGTGGCCAATGCCCTGGCTCACAAATACCAC
TGAGATCTTTTTCCCTCTGCCAAAAATTATGGGGACATCATGAAGCCCCTTGAGCATCTGACTTCTGGCT
AATAAAGGAAATTTATTTTCATTGCAATAGTGTGTTGGAATTTTTTGTGTCTCTCACTCGGAAGGACATA
TGGGAGGGCAAATCATTTAAAACATCAGAATGAGTATTTGGTTTAGAGTTTGGCAACATATGCCCATATG
CTGGCTGCCATGAACAAAGGTTGGCTATAAAGAGGTCATCAGTATATGAAACAGCCCCCTGCTGTCCATT
CCTTATTC
